>Addgene plasmid #215640 | pGAL4-DBD-FOXA3_AroLITE | addgene full sequence | sequence record 429182 | Addgene NGS Result
GACATTGATTATTGACTAGTTATTAATAGTAATCAATTACGGGGTCATTAGTTCATAGCCCATATATGGA
GTTCCGCGTTACATAACTTACGGTAAATGGCCCGCCTGGCTGACCGCCCAACGACCCCCGCCCATTGACG
TCAATAATGACGTATGTTCCCATAGTAACGCCAATAGGGACTTTCCATTGACGTCAATGGGTGGAGTATT
TACGGTAAACTGCCCACTTGGCAGTACATCAAGTGTATCATATGCCAAGTACGCCCCCTATTGACGTCAA
TGACGGTAAATGGCCCGCCTGGCATTATGCCCAGTACATGACCTTATGGGACTTTCCTACTTGGCAGTAC
ATCTACGTATTAGTCATCGCTATTACCATGGTGATGCGGTTTTGGCAGTACATCAATGGGCGTGGATAGC
GGTTTGACTCACGGGGATTTCCAAGTCTCCACCCCATTGACGTCAATGGGAGTTTGTTTTGGCACCAAAA
TCAACGGGACTTTCCAAAATGTCGTAACAACTCCGCCCCATTGACGCAAATGGGCGGTAGGCGTGTACGG
TGGGAGGTCTATATAAGCAGAGCTCTCTGGCTAACTAGAGAACCCACTGCTTACTGGCTTATCGAAATTA
ATACGACTCACTATAGGGAGACCCAAGCTTGGTACCGAGCTCGGATCCACTAGTAACGGCCGCCAGTGTG
CTGGAATTCATGAAGCTACTGTCTTCTATCGAACAAGCATGCGATATTTGCCGACTTAAAAAGCTCAAGT
GCTCCAAAGAAAAACCGAAGTGCGCCAAGTGTCTGAAGAACAACTGGGAGTGTCGCTACTCTCCCAAAAC
CAAAAGGTCTCCGCTGACTAGGGCACATCTGACAGAAGTGGAATCAAGGCTAGAAAGACTGGAACAGCTA
TTTCTACTGATTTTTCCTCGAGAAGACCTTGACATGATTTTGAAAATGGATTCTTTACAGGATATAAAAG
CATTGTTAACAGGATTATTTGTACAAGATAATGTGAATAAAGATGCCGTCACAGATAGATTGGCTTCAGT
GGAGACTGATATGCCTCTAACATTGAGACAGCATAGAATAAGTGCGACATCATCATCGGAAGAGAGTAGT
AACAAAGGTCAAAGACAGTTGACTGTATCGGCGATTCGCCGCCAGAAACGCGCAAAGCTGGAGGAAAAGG
TTAAGAAAGGCGGATCTGGCGCAGCTACAACGACTCGTAATGGTACTGGAAGCGCAGCGTCCACTACTAC
ACCAGCTGCTACTGTGACTAGTCCCCCGCAACCTCCTCCACCCGCACCCGAACCAGAAGCTCAAGGTGGC
GAAGACGTTGGCGCACTTGATTGCGGTAGCCCGGCCTCATCTACTCCGGCTGCAACCGGACTTGAATTAC
CCGGAGAATTAAAATTGGATGCACCAGCTAATGCGAATCATCCAGCCAGCATTAATAATCTGATGAGTGA
GCAAACTCCGGCCCCGCCTAAACTCGATGTTGGCGCAGGCGGGGCCGGTGCCGAAGGCGGTGAACCTGGC
GTTGCGGCACAAGGTCTGGCTTCCCGCTCTTTGCTTAATGCATCCTAGGTCTAGAGGGCCCTATTCTATA
GTGTCACCTAAATGCTAGAGCTCGCTGATCAGCCTCGACTGTGCCTTCTAGTTGCCAGCCATCTGTTGTT
TGCCCCTCCCCCGTGCCTTCCTTGACCCTGGAAGGTGCCACTCCCACTGTCCTTTCCTAATAAAATGAGG
AAATTGCATCGCATTGTCTGAGTAGGTGTCATTCTATTCTGGGGGGTGGGGTGGGGCAGGACAGCAAGGG
GGAGGATTGGGAAGACAATAGCAGGCATGCTGGGGATGCGGTGGGCTCTATGGCTTCTGAGGCGGAAAGA
ACCAGCTGGGGCTCTAGGGGGTATCCCC
[124 nt withheld, positions 1919-2042]
C
[91 nt withheld, positions 2044-2134]
A
[49 nt withheld, positions 2136-2184]
CCTTTGACGTTGGAGTCCACGTTCTTT
[37 nt withheld, positions 2212-2248]
ACCCTATCTCGGTCTATTCTTTTGATTTATAAGGGATTTTGCCGATTTCGGCCTATTGGTTAAAAAATGA
GCTGATTTAACAAAAATTTAACGCGAATTAATTCTGTGGAATGTGTGTCAGTTAGGGTGTGGAAAGTCCC
CAGGCTCCCCAGCAGGCAGAAGTATGCAAAGCATGCATCTCAATTAGTCAGCAACCAGGTGTGGAAAGTC
CCCAGGCTCCCCAGCAGGCAGAAGTATGCAAAGCATGCATCTCAATTAGTCAGCAACCATAGTCCCGCCC
CTAACTCCGCCCATCCCGCCCCTAACTCCGCCCAGTTCCGCCCATTCTCCGCCCCATGGCTGACTAATTT
TTTTTATTTATGCAGAGGCCGAGGCCGCCTCTGCCTCTGAGCTATTCCAGAAGTAGTGAGGAGGCTTTTT
TGGAGGCCTAGGCTTTTGCAAAAAGCTCCCGGGAGCTTGTATATCCATTTTCGGATCTGATCAAGAGACA
GGATGAGGATCGTTTCGCATGATTGAACAAGATGGATTGCACGCAGGTTCTCCGGCCGCTTGGGTGGAGA
GGCTATTCGGCTATGACTGGGCACAACAGACAATCGGCTGCTCTGATGCCGCCGTGTTCCGGCTGTCAGC
GCAGGGGCGCCCGGTTCTTTTTGTCAAGACCGACCTGTCCGGTGCCCTGAATGAACTGCAGGACGAGGCA
GCGCGGCTATCGTGGCTGGCCACGACGGGCGTTCCTTGCGCAGCTGTGCTCGACGTTGTCACTGAAGCGG
GAAGGGACTGGCTGCTATTGGGCGAAGTGCCGGGGCAGGATCTCCTGTCATCTCACCTTGCTCCTGCCGA
GAAAGTATCCATCATGGCTGATGCAATGCGGCGGCTGCATACGCTTGATCCGGCTACCTGCCCATTCGAC
CACCAAGCGAAACATCGCATCGAGCGAGCACGTACTCGGATGGAAGCCGGTCTTGTCGATCAGGATGATC
TGGACGAAGAGCATCAGGGGCTCGCGCCAGCCGAACTGTTCGCCAGGCTCAAGGCGCGCATGCCCGACGG
CGAGGATCTCGTCGTGACCCATGGCGATGCCTGCTTGCCGAATATCATGGTGGAAAATGGCCGCTTTTCT
GGATTCATCGACTGTGGCCGGCTGGGTGTGGCGGACCGCTATCAGGACATAGCGTTGGCTACCCGTGATA
TTGCTGAAGAGCTTGGCGGCGAATGGGCTGACCGCTTCCTCGTGCTTTACGGTATCGCCGCTCCCGATTC
GCAGCGCATCGCCTTCTATCGCCTTCTTGACGAGTTCTTCTGAGCGGGACTCTGGGGTTCGAAATGACCG
ACCAAGCGACGCCCAACCTGCCATCACGAGATTTCGATTCCACCGCCGCCTTCTATGAAAGGTTGGGCTT
CGGAATCGTTTTCCGGGACGCCGGCTGGATGATCCTCCAGCGCGGGGATCTCATGCTGGAGTTCTTCGCC
CACCCCAACTTGTTTATTGCAGCTTATAATGGTTACAAATAAAGCAATAGCATCACAAATTTCACAAATA
AAGCATTTTTTTCACTGCATTCTAGTTGTGGTTTGTCCAAACTCATCAATGTATCTTATCATGTCTGTAT
ACCGTCGACCTCTAGCTAGAGCTTGGCGTAATCATGGTCATAGCTGTTTCCTGTGTGAAATTGTTATCCG
CTCACAATTCCACACAACATACGAGCCGGAAGCATAAAGTGTAAAGCCTGGGGTGCCTAATGAGTGAGCT
AACTCACATTAATTGCGTTGCGCTCACTGCCCGCTTTCCAGTCGGGAAACCTGTCGTGCCAGCTGCATTA
ATGAATCGGCCAACGCGCGGGGAGAGGCGGTTTGCGTATTGGGCGCTCTTCCGCTTCCTCGCTCACTGAC
TCGCTGCGCTCGGTCGTTCGGCTGCGGCGAGCGGTATCAGCTCACTCAAAGGCGGTAATACGGTTATCCA
CAGAATCAGGGGATAACGCAGGAAAGAACATGTGAGCAAAAGGCCAGCAAAAGGCCAGGAACCGTAAAAA
GGCCGCGTTGCTGGCGTTTTTCCATAGGCTCCGCCCCCCTGACGAGCATCACAAAAATCGACGCTCAAGT
CAGAGGTGGCGAAACCCGACAGGACTATAAAGATACCAGGCGTTTCCCCCTGGAAGCTCCCTCGTGCGCT
CTCCTGTTCCGACCCTGCCGCTTACCGGATACCTGTCCGCCTTTCTCCCTTCGGGAAGCGTGGCGCTTTC
TCATAGCTCACGCTGTAGGTATCTCAGTTCGGTGTAGGTCGTTCGCTCCAAGCTGGGCTGTGTGCACGAA
CCCCCCGTTCAGCCCGACCGCTGCGCCTTATCCGGTAACTATCGTCTTGAGTCCAACCCGGTAAGACACG
ACTTATCGCCACTGGCAGCAGCCACTGGTAACAGGATTAGCAGAGCGAGGTATGTAGGCGGTGCTACAGA
GTTCTTGAAGTGGTGGCCTAACTACGGCTACACTAGAAGAACAGTATTTGGTATCTGCGCTCTGCTGAAG
CCAGTTACCTTCGGAAAAAGAGTTGGTAGCTCTTGATCCGGCAAACAAACCACCGCTGGTAGCGGTGGTT
TTTTTGTTTGCAAGCAGCAGATTACGCGCAGAAAAAAAGGATCTCAAGAAGATCCTTTGATCTTTTCTAC
GGGGTCTGACGCTCAGTGGAACGAAAACTCACGTTAAGGGATTTTGGTCATGAGATTATCAAAAAGGATC
TTCACCTAGATCCTTTTAAATTAAAAATGAAGTTTTAAATCAATCTAAAGTATATATGAGTAAACTTGGT
CTGACAGTTACCAATGCTTAATCAGTGAGGCACCTATCTCAGCGATCTGTCTATTTCGTTCATCCATAGT
TGCCTGACTTCCCGTCGTGTAGATAACTACGATACGGGAGGGCTTACCATCTGGCCCCAGTGCTGCAATG
ATACCGCGAGACCCACGCTCACCGGCTCCAGATTTATCAGCAATAAACCAGCCAGCCGGAAGGGCCGAGC
GCAGAAGTGGTCCTGCAACTTTATCCGCCTCCATCCAGTCTATTAATTGTTGCCGGGAAGCTAGAGTAAG
TAGTTCGCCAGTTAATAGTTTGCGCAACGTTGTTGCCATTGCTACAGGCATCGTGGTGTCACGCTCGTCG
TTTGGTATGGCTTCATTCAGCTCCGGTTCCCAACGATCAAGGCGAGTTACATGATCCCCCATGTTGTGCA
AAAAAGCGGTTAGCTCCTTCGGTCCTCCGATCGTTGTCAGAAGTAAGTTGGCCGCAGTGTTATCACTCAT
GGTTATGGCAGCACTGCATAATTCTCTTACTGTCATGCCATCCGTAAGATGCTTTTCTGTGACTGGTGAG
TACTCAACCAAGTCATTCTGAGAATAGTGTATGCGGCGACCGAGTTGCTCTTGCCCGGCGTCAATACGGG
ATAATACCGCGCCACATAGCAGAACTTTAAAAGTGCTCATCATTGGAAAACGTTCTTCGGGGCGAAAACT
CTCAAGGATCTTACCGCTGTTGAGATCCAGTTCGATGTAACCCACTCGTGCACCCAACTGATCTTCAGCA
TCTTTTACTTTCACCAGCGTTTCTGGGTGAGCAAAAACAGGAAGGCAAAATGCCGCAAAAAAGGGAATAA
GGGCGACACGGAAATGTTGAATACTCATACTCTTCCTTTTTCAATATTATTGAAGCATTTATCAGGGTTA
TTGTCTCATGAGCGGATACATATTTGAATGTATTTAGAAAAATAAACAAATAGGGGTTCCGCGCACATTT
CCCCGAAAAGTGCCACCTGACGTCGACGGATCGGGAGATCTCCCGATCCCCTATGGTGCACTCTCAGTAC
AATCTGCTCTGATGCCGCATAGTTAAGCCAGTATCTGCTCCCTGCTTGTGTGTTGGAGGTCGCTGAGTAG
TGCGCGAGCAAAATTTAAGCTACAACAAGGCAAGGCTTGACCGACAATTGCATGAAGAATCTGCTTAGGG
TTAGGCGTTTTGCGCTGCTTCGCGATGTACGGGCCAGATATACGCGTT
Features (pLannotate 1.2.2; 22 found; start..end, strand, type, name):
      1..380     +  enhancer       CMV enhancer: human cytomegalovirus immediate early enhancer
    381..584     +  promoter       CMV promoter: human cytomegalovirus (CMV) immediate early promoter
    580..613     +  LTR            5' LTR (truncated) (fragment): truncated 5' long terminal repeat (LTR) from HIV-1
    629..647     +  promoter       T7 promoter: promoter for bacteriophage T7 RNA polymerase
    710..1150    +  CDS            GAL4 DNA binding domain: DNA binding domain of the GAL4 transcriptional activator; Saccharomyces cerevisiae GAL4 (truncated)
   1154..1585    +  CDS            FOXA3 (fragment): FOXA3_HUMAN - Also known as HNF3G, TCF3G. Experimental evidence at protein level: Swiss-Prot protein existence level 1. Transcription factor that is thought to act as a 'pioneer' factor opening the compacted chromatin for other proteins through interactions with nucleosomal core histones and thereby replacing linker histones at target enhancer and/or promoter sites (By similarity). Originally described as a transcription activator for a number of liver genes such as AFP, albumin, tyrosine aminotransferase, PEPCK, etc. Interacts with the cis-acting regulatory regions of these genes. Involved in
   1605..1623    -  promoter       SP6 promoter: promoter for bacteriophage SP6 RNA polymerase
   1649..1873    +  polyA_signal   bGH poly(A) signal: bovine growth hormone polyadenylation signal
   1877..1898    +  promoter       SV40 promoter (fragment): SV40 enhancer and early promoter
   1919..2347    +  rep_origin     f1 ori (sequence partly withheld): f1 bacteriophage origin of replication; arrow indicates direction of (+) strand synthesis
   2361..2690    +  promoter       SV40 promoter: SV40 enhancer and early promoter
   2757..3548    +  CDS            neo: KKA2_KLEPN - Also known as kan, nptII. Experimental evidence at protein level: Swiss-Prot protein existence level 1. Resistance to kanamycin, neomycin, paromomycin, ribostamycin, butirosin and gentamicin B. From Klebsiella pneumoniae.
   3572..3730    +  CDS            ble (fragment): BLE_KLEPN - Experimental evidence at protein level: Swiss-Prot protein existence level 1. Binding protein with a strong affinity to the bleomycin family of antibiotics. Binds to CL990; an antimitotic-antibiotic compound. From Klebsiella pneumoniae.
   3725..3846    +  polyA_signal   SV40 poly(A) signal: SV40 polyadenylation signal
   3919..3935    -  protein_bind   lac operator: The lac repressor binds to the lac operator to inhibit transcription in E. coli. This inhibition can be relieved by adding lactose or isopropyl-β-D-thiogalactopyranoside (IPTG). lac repressor encoded by lacI
   3943..3973    -  promoter       lac promoter: promoter for the E. coli lac operon
   3988..4009    -  protein_bind   CAP binding site: CAP binding activates transcription in the presence of cAMP. E. coli catabolite activator protein
   4022..4114    -  CDS            lacI (fragment): lac repressor; lacI; The lac repressor binds to the lac operator to inhibit transcription in E. coli. This inhibition can be relieved by adding lactose or isopropyl-β-D-thiogalactopyranoside (IPTG).
   4297..4885    -  rep_origin     ori: high-copy-number ColE1/pMB1/pBR322/pUC origin of replication
   5056..5916    -  CDS            AmpR: β-lactamase; bla; confers resistance to ampicillin, carbenicillin, and related antibiotics
   5917..6021    -  promoter       AmpR promoter: bla
   6080..6132    -  misc_feature   bom (fragment): basis of mobility region from pBR322
