[The description below was written by a language model from this plasmid's Addgene catalogue record and pLannotate feature annotations shown in this document.]
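Description:
pGAL4-DBD-FOXA3_AroLITE is a 6,286 nt mammalian expression plasmid built on the pGAL4-DBD-MCS backbone and designed to overexpress a fusion of the yeast GAL4 DNA-binding domain with a variant portion of human FOXA3. It is propagated in E. coli through a high-copy ColE1/pUC-type origin and selected with ampicillin via the β-lactamase (AmpR) cassette. An f1 origin is also present. For mammalian cells, an SV40 enhancer/early promoter drives a neomycin phosphotransferase gene followed by an SV40 polyadenylation signal, which would permit G418 selection of transfected cells. Small annotated fragments of ble, lacI, bom and an HIV-1 LTR appear to be backbone remnants rather than functional parts.

The expression unit consists of the CMV immediate early enhancer and promoter, a T7 promoter, the truncated GAL4 DNA-binding domain coding sequence, and immediately downstream a 432 nt FOXA3 segment, terminated by the bovine growth hormone polyadenylation signal. An SP6 promoter sits in reverse orientation after the insert. The annotation marks the FOXA3 portion as a fragment, so only part of the transcription factor is fused, introduced by Gibson cloning. The record does not define which region it is or what sequence changes the "AroLITE" designation denotes. The name suggests an altered aromatic residue content, but this is not stated.

Tethering a protein segment to the GAL4 DNA-binding domain is a standard way to recruit it to UAS-containing reporter genes and measure its transcriptional activation capacity independently of its own DNA binding. This fits the associated study on activity and specificity in human transcription factors. The record states the purpose only as overexpression of the fusion.
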