Addgene plasmid #215640: pGAL4-DBD-FOXA3_AroLITE
Purpose: For overexpression of Gal4-DBD FOXA3 AroLITE
Depositing lab: Denes Hnisz. Depositing organization: Max Planck Institute for Molecular Genetics. Publication: An activity-specificity trade-off encoded in human transcription factors. Naderi J, Magalhaes AP, Kibar G, Stik G, Zhang Y, Mackowiak SD, Wieler HM, Rossi F, Buschow R, Christou-Kent M, Alcoverro-Bertran M, Graf T, Vingron M, Hnisz D. Nat Cell Biol. 2024 Aug;26(8):1309-1321. doi: 10.1038/s41556-024-01411-0. Epub 2024 Jul 5. PubMed 38969762.
Backbone
  Vector backbone: pGAL4-DBD-MCS
  Vector type: Mammalian Expression
Growth in bacteria
  Bacterial resistance: Ampicillin, 100 μg/mL
  Growth temperature: 37°C
  Growth strain: DH5alpha
  Copy number: High Copy
Gene/Insert
  Gene/Insert name: FOXA3 AroLITE
  Species: H. sapiens (human)
  Entrez Gene: FOXA3 (a.k.a. FKHH3, HNF3G, TCF3G)
  Cloning method: Gibson Cloning
Terms and licenses: Academic/Nonprofit Terms; Industry Terms: Not Available to Industry
How to cite: pGAL4-DBD-FOXA3_AroLITE was a gift from Denes Hnisz (Addgene plasmid # 215640 ; http://n2t.net/addgene:215640 ; RRID:Addgene_215640)
